Addgene plasmid #39826: EKAR2G_design1_mTFP_159_Venus_195
Depositing lab: Olivier Pertz. Depositing organization: University of Basel. Publication: A Versatile Toolkit to Produce Sensitive FRET Biosensors to Visualize Signaling in Time and Space. Fritz RD, Letzelter M, Reimann A, Martin K, Fusco L, Ritsma L, Ponsioen B, Fluri E, Schulte-Merker S, van Rheenen J, Pertz O. Sci Signal. 2013 Jul 23;6(285):rs12. doi: 10.1126/scisignal.2004135. PubMed 23882122.
Backbone
  Vector backbone: pTriEx4
  Backbone manufacturer: Novagen
  Backbone size w/o insert (bp): 4900
  Total vector size (bp): 7050
  Vector type: Mammalian Expression, Bacterial Expression, Insect Expression
Growth in bacteria
  Bacterial resistance: Ampicillin, 100 μg/mL
  Growth temperature: 37°C
  Growth strain: Top10
  Copy number: High Copy
Gene/Insert
  Gene/Insert name: Erk activity reporter
  Species: Synthetic
  Insert size (bp): 2189
  Promoter: CMV
  Tag / fusion protein: His-Myc (N terminal on insert)
  Cloning method: Restriction Enzyme; 5′ cloning site PacI (not destroyed); 3′ cloning site XhoI (not destroyed)
  Sequencing primers: 5′ ctggttattgtgctgtctc; 3′ tcagtggtatttgtga
Resource information
  A portion of this plasmid was derived from a plasmid made by: Karel Svoboda, Janelia Farm Research Campus, Howard Hughes Medical Institute, Ashburn
Terms and licenses: Academic/Nonprofit Terms; Industry Terms: Not Available to Industry
Depositor comments: A genetically encoded fluorescent sensor of ERK activity. 2008. PNAS 205(49)
How to cite: EKAR2G_design1_mTFP_159_Venus_195 was a gift from Olivier Pertz (Addgene plasmid # 39826 ; http://n2t.net/addgene:39826 ; RRID:Addgene_39826)
