[The description below was written by a language model from this plasmid's Addgene catalogue record.]
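Description:
EKAR2G_design1_mTFP_159_Venus_195 is a genetically encoded FRET biosensor for ERK kinase activity, carried in the pTriEx4 backbone (Novagen). pTriEx vectors are designed to express one insert in several hosts, and the record lists this plasmid for mammalian, bacterial and insect expression. It is a high-copy plasmid of about 7.05 kb, propagated in E. coli under ampicillin selection. No feature table is provided, so the origin of replication and other backbone elements are not itemised here.

The payload is a synthetic insert of roughly 2.2 kb described as an Erk activity reporter, cloned between PacI and XhoI sites that both remain intact. The promoter is recorded as CMV, and the insert carries an N-terminal His-Myc tag that allows affinity purification and immunodetection. The construct name indicates an mTFP donor and a Venus acceptor. The numbers 159 and 195 most likely denote circularly permuted variants of each fluorophore, although the record does not say this explicitly. In sensors of this type, phosphorylation of an ERK substrate sequence changes the conformation of the protein and alters energy transfer between the two fluorescent proteins. The internal sensing module is not detailed in the record, which notes only that part of the plasmid derives from an earlier published ERK activity sensor.

The construct belongs to a toolkit for producing more sensitive FRET biosensors by varying fluorophore arrangement, and "design1" marks one configuration in that series. It is typically used for live imaging of ERK signalling in space and time.
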