>Addgene plasmid #39826 | EKAR2G_design1_mTFP_159_Venus_195 | depositor partial sequence | sequence record 50447 | Biosensor
CCATGGCACACCATCACCACCACCACGGGAGCGGGGAGCAGAAACTAATATCAGAGGAGGATCTTGGCTC
AGGTTCAGGATCCGACGGCGTGCTGAAGGGCGACGTCAAGCACAAGCTGCTGCTGGAGGGCGGCGGCCAC
CACCGCGTTGACTTCAAGACCATCTACAGGGCCAAGAAGGCGGTGAAGCTGCCCGACTATCACTTTGTGG
ACCACCGCATCGAGATCCTGAACCACGACAAGGACTACAACAAGGTGACCGTTTACGAGAGCGCCGTGGC
CCGCAACTCCACCGACGGCATGGACGAGCTGTACAAGGGTGCTAGCGGAGGAATGGTGAGCAAGGGCGAG
GAGACCACAATGGGCGTAATCAAGCCCGACATGAAGATCAAGCTGAAGATGGAGGGCAACGTGAATGGCC
ACGCCTTCGTGATCGAGGGCGAGGGCGAGGGCAAGCCCTACGACGGCACCAACACCATCAACCTGGAGGT
GAAGGAGGGAGCCCCCCTGCCCTTCTCCTACGACATTCTGACCACCGCGTTCGCCTACGGCAACAGGGCC
TTCACCAAGTACCCCGACGACATCCCCAACTACTTCAAGCAGTCCTTCCCCGAGGGCTACTCTTGGGAGC
GCACCATGACCTTCGAGGACAAGGGCATCGTGAAGGTGAAGTCCGACATCTCCATGGAGGAGGACTCCTT
CATCTACGAGATACACCTCAAGGGCGAGAACTTCCCCCCCAACGGCCCCGTGATGCAGAAGAAGACCACC
GGCTGGGACGCCTCCACCGAGAGGATGTACGTGCGCTCCGGAATGGCGGACGAGGAGAAGCTGCCGCCCG
GCTGGGAGAAGCGCATGAGCCGCAGCTCAGGCCGAGTGTACTACTTCAACCACATCACTAACGCCAGCCA
GTGGGAGCGGCCCAGCGGCAACAGCAGCAGTGGTGGCAAAAACGGGCAGGGGGAGCCTGCCAGGAAGCTG
CGCATTCTGCAGTCGACTAGGGAGCAAGGGCTTGTGCCCGGGTCTAGAGGCGGAGGTGGTGGAGGAGGTG
GAGGTGGTGGAGGTGGAGGTGGAGGTGGTGGCGGTGGTGGAGGAGGAGGAGCTAGAGGCGGAGGTGGTGG
AGGAGGTGGAGGTGGTGGAGGTGGAGGTGGAGGTGGTGGCGGTGGTGGAGGAGGAGGAGCCAGCGGCGGA
GGTGGTGGAGGAGGTGGAGGTGGTGGAGGTGGAGGTGGAGGTGGTGGCGGTGGTGGAGGAGGAGGAACCG
GTGCTGACCAACTGACTGAAGAGTGGTCGACGGTACAGCGGACCGCGCCTGACGTACCACGTACACCAGT
AGGAAAGGCAAAGCTTTCATTCCAATTCCCGCGGGCGCGGGACATCGCGGCCGCCATGCTGCTGCCCGAC
AACCACTACCTGAGCTACCAGTCCGCCCTGAGCAAAGACCCCAACGAGAAGCGCGATCACATGGTCCTGC
TGGAGTTCGTGACCGCCGCCGGGATCACTCTCGGCATGGACGAGCTGTACAAGGGTGGCAGCGGTGGCAT
GGTGAGCAAGGGCGAGGAGCTGTTCACCGGGGTGGTGCCCATCCTGGTCGAGCTGGACGGCGACGTAAAC
GGCCACAAGTTCAGCGTGTCCGGCGAGGGCGAGGGCGATGCCACCTACGGCAAGCTGACCCTGAAGCTGA
TCTGCACCACCGGCAAGCTGCCCGTGCCCTGGCCCACCCTCGTGACCACCCTGGGCTACGGCCTGATGTG
CTTCGCCCGCTACCCCGACCACATGAAGCAGCACGACTTCTTCAAGTCCGCCATGCCCGAAGGCTACGTC
CAGGAGCGCACCATCTTCTTCAAGGACGACGGCAACTACAAGACCCGCGCCGAGGTGAAGTTCGAGGGCG
ACACCCTGGTGAACCGCATCGAGCTGAAGGGCATCGACTTCAAGGAGGACGGCAACATCCTGGGGCACAA
GCTGGAGTACAACTACAACAGCCACAACGTCTATATCACCGCCGACAAGCAGAAGAACGGCATCAAGGCC
AACTTCAAGATCCGCCACAACATCGAGGACGGCGGCGTGCAGCTCGCCGACCACTACCAGCAGAACACCC
CCATCGGCGACGGCCCCGTGGGTACCGATATCCTTCAAAAAAAACTTGAAGAACTTGAACTTGACGAATG
AGATATCTAATGACTCGAG
