>Addgene plasmid #39826 | EKAR2G_design1_mTFP_159_Venus_195 | addgene partial sequence | sequence record 54751 | pTriExDOWN 5'-TCGATCTCAGTGGTATTTGTG-3'
CCACCTTCTGATAGGCAGCCTGCACCTGAGGTTAATCACTTAGTGATGGTGATGGTGATGGTGGTGCTCG
AGTCATTAGATATCTCATTCGTCAAGTTCAAGTTCTTCAAGTTTTTTTTGAAGGATATCGGTACCCACGG
GGCCGTCGCCGATGGGGGTGTTCTGCTGGTAGTGGTCGGCGAGCTGCACGCCGCCGTCCTCGATGTTGTG
GCGGATCTTGAAGTTGGCCTTGATGCCGTTCTTCTGCTTGTCGGCGGTGATATAGACGTTGTGGCTGTTG
TAGTTGTACTCCAGCTTGTGCCCCAGGATGTTGCCGTCCTCCTTGAAGTCGATGCCCTTCAGCTCGATGC
GGTTCACCAGGGTGTCGCCCTCGAACTTCACCTCGGCGCGGGTCTTGTAGTTGCCGTCGTCCTTGAAGAA
GATGGTGCGCTCCTGGACGTAGCCTTCGGGCATGGCGGACTTGAAGAAGTCGTGCTGCTTCATGTGGTCG
GGGTAGCGGGCGAAGCACATCAGGCCGTAGCCCAGGGTGGTCACGAGGGTGGGCCAGGGCACGGGCAGCT
TGCCGGTGGTGCAGATCAGCTTCAGGGTCAGCTTGCCGTAGGTGGCATCGCCCTCGCCCTCGCCGGACAC
GCTGAACTTGTGGCCGTTTACGTCGCCGTCCAGCTCGACCAGGATGGGCACCACCCCGGTGAACAGCTCC
TCGCCCTTGCTCACCATGCCACCGCTGCCACCCTTGTACAGCTCGTCCATGCCGAGAGTGATCCCGGCGG
CGGTCACGAACTCCAGCAGGACCATGTGATCGCGCTTCTCGTTGGGGTCTTTGCTC
