>Addgene plasmid #39826 | EKAR2G_design1_mTFP_159_Venus_195 | addgene partial sequence | sequence record 55396 | pTriExUP 5'-GGTTATTGTGCTGTCTCATCA-3'
ATACGACTCACTATAGGGGAATTGTGAGCGGATAACAATTCCCCGGAGTTAATCCGGGACCTTTAATTCA
ACCCAACACAATATATTATAGTTAAATAAGAATTATTATCAAATCATTTGTATATTAATTAAAATACTAT
ACTGTAAATTACATTTTATTTACAATCAAAGGAGATATACCATGGCACACCATCACCACCACCACGGGAG
CGGGGAGCAGAAACTAATATCAGAGGAGGATCTTGGCTCAGGTTCAGGATCCGACGGCGTGCTGAAGGGC
GACGTCAAGCACAAGCTGCTGCTGGAGGGCGGCGGCCACCACCGCGTTGACTTCAAGACCATCTACAGGG
CCAAGAAGGCGGTGAAGCTGCCCGACTATCACTTTGTGGACCACCGCATCGAGATCCTGAACCACGACAA
GGACTACAACAAGGTGACCGTTTACGAGAGCGCCGTGGCCCGCAACTCCACCGACGGCATGGACGAGCTG
TACAAGGGTGCTAGCGGAGGAATGGTGAGCAAGGGCGAGGAGACCACAATGGGCGTAATCAAGCCCGACA
TGAAGATCAAGCTGAAGATGGAGGGCAACGTGAATGGCCACGCCTTCGTGATCGAGGGCGAGGGCGAGGG
CAAGCCCTACGACGGCACCAACACCATCAACCTGGAGGTGAAGGAGGGAGCCCCCCTGCCCTTCTCCTAC
GACATTCTGACCACCGCGTTCGCCTACGGCAACAGGGCCTTCACCAAGTACCCCGACGACATCCCCAACT
ACTTCAAGCAGTCCTTCCCCGAGGGCTACTCTTGGGAGCGCACCATGACCTTCGAGGACAAGGGCATCGT
GAAGGTGAAGTCCGACATCTCCATGGAGGAGGACTCCTTCATCTACGAGATACACCTCA
