>Addgene plasmid #39826 | EKAR2G_design1_mTFP_159_Venus_195 | addgene partial sequence | sequence record 55397 | EGFP-N 5'-CGTCGCCGTCCAGCTCGACCAG-3'
ACCATGCCACCGCTGCCACCCTTGTACAGCTCGTCCATGCCGAGAGTGATCCCGGCGGCGGTCACGAACT
CCAGCAGGACCATGTGATCGCGCTTCTCGTTGGGGTCTTTGCTCAGGGCGGACTGGTAGCTCAGGTAGTG
GTTGTCGGGCAGCAGCATGGCGGCCGCGATGTCCCGCGCCCGCGGGAATTGGAATGAAAGCTTTGCCTTT
CCTACTGGTGTACGTGGTACGTCAGGCGCGGTCCGCTGTACCGTCGACCACTCTTCAGTCAGTTGGTCAG
CACCGGTTCCTCCTCCTCCACCACCGCCACCACCTCCACCTCCACCTCCACCACCTCCACCTCCTCCACC
ACCTCCGCCGCTGGCTCCTCCTCCTCCACCACCGCCACCACCTCCACCTCCACCTCCACCACCTCCACCT
CCTCCACCACCTCCGCCTCTAGCTCCTCCTCCTCCACCACCGCCACCACCTCCACCTCCACCTCCACCAC
CTCCACCTCCTCCACCACCTCCGCCTCTAGACACGGGCACAA
